Addgene plasmid #204773: SARS-CoV-2 Mpro protease (A193T mutant - clinical mutant); aliases: 3CLpro, 3C-like
Purpose: Bacterial expression of Sars Cov 2 MPRO A193T mutant
Depositing lab: ASAP Discovery & Frank von Delft. Depositing organization: University of Oxford.
Backbone
  Vector backbone: pET28-LIC
  Vector type: Bacterial Expression
Growth in bacteria
  Bacterial resistance: Kanamycin, 50 μg/mL
  Growth temperature: 37°C
  Growth strain: DH5alpha
  Copy number: Unknown
Gene/Insert
  Gene/Insert name: Sars Cov 2 MPRO
  Species: Sars Cov 2
  Mutation: A193T
  Entrez Gene: ORF1ab (a.k.a. GU280_gp01)
  Cloning method: Ligation Independent Cloning
How to cite: SARS-CoV-2 Mpro protease (A193T mutant - clinical mutant); aliases: 3CLpro, 3C-like was a gift from ASAP Discovery & Frank von Delft (Addgene plasmid # 204773 ; http://n2t.net/addgene:204773 ; RRID:Addgene_204773)
