[The description below was written by a language model from this plasmid's Addgene catalogue record and pLannotate feature annotations shown in this document.]
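Description:
SARS-CoV-2 Mpro protease (A193T mutant) is a 6,251 nt bacterial expression plasmid built on the pET28-LIC backbone, with the insert introduced by ligation-independent cloning. It is maintained in E. coli under kanamycin selection through an aph(3')-Ia KanR gene and replicates from a ColE1/pBR322-type origin. The pBR322 bom region and the rop gene, which moderates copy number, are also present, although the catalogue lists copy number as unknown. An f1 origin is included as well. Short tetracycline-resistance fragments and a partial AmpR promoter are backbone remnants rather than functional markers.

The payload is the SARS-CoV-2 main protease (Mpro, also called 3CLpro or 3C-like protease), a segment of the ORF1ab/replicase polyprotein. It carries the A193T substitution, which the record describes as a clinically observed mutant. The automated annotation matches roughly 980 nt of the insert to the replicase polyprotein 1a entry. The nsp10 function text attached to that hit comes from the polyprotein record and does not describe this insert.

Expression is driven by a T7 promoter with an adjacent lac operator and the T7 gene 10 ribosome binding site, and it ends at a T7 terminator. A plasmid-borne lacI gene supplies repressor, so transcription is held off until induced with IPTG in a host that provides T7 RNA polymerase. Upstream of the coding region, the annotation detects a polyhistidine tag and a short match to a TEV-cleavage-containing tag. This suggests an N-terminal, TEV-removable His tag for affinity purification, though the record does not state the tag design explicitly.

The stated purpose is bacterial production of the mutant protease. The record does not specify any downstream applications.
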