Features (pLannotate 1.2.2; 19 found; start..end, strand, type, name):
   1004..1081    -  promoter       lacI promoter: lacI
   1089..1368    -  CDS            TcR (fragment): tetracycline efflux protein; tet; confers resistance to tetracycline
   1390..1408    +  promoter       T7 promoter: promoter for bacteriophage T7 RNA polymerase
   1409..1433    +  protein_bind   lac operator: The lac repressor binds to the lac operator to inhibit transcription in E. coli. This inhibition can be relieved by adding lactose or isopropyl-β-D-thiogalactopyranoside (IPTG). lac repressor encoded by lacI
   1448..1470    +  RBS            RBS: efficient ribosome binding site from bacteriophage T7 gene 10 (Olins and Rangwala, 1989)
   1483..1501    +  CDS            7xHis (fragment): 6xHis affinity tag
   1530..1550    +  CDS            capTEV™ (fragment): composite tag for in vivo biotinylation, TEV protease cleavage, and 6xHis tagging
   1558..2541    +  CDS            R1A_SARS2 (fragment): Experimental evidence at protein level: Swiss-Prot protein existence level 1. [Non-structural protein 10]: Plays a pivotal role in viral transcription by stimulating both nsp14 3'-5' exoribonuclease and nsp16 2'-O-methyltransferase activities. Therefore plays an essential role in viral mRNAs cap methylation. From Severe acute respiratory syndrome coronavirus 2 (2019-nCoV) (SARS-CoV-2).
   2589..2636    +  terminator     T7 terminator: transcription terminator for bacteriophage T7 RNA polymerase
   2673..3101    +  rep_origin     f1 ori (sequence partly withheld): f1 bacteriophage origin of replication; arrow indicates direction of (+) strand synthesis
   3154..3211    +  promoter       AmpR promoter (fragment): bla
   3220..4035    -  CDS            KanR: aminoglycoside phosphotransferase; aph(3')-Ia; confers resistance to kanamycin in bacteria or G418 (Geneticin®) in eukaryotes
   4157..4745    +  rep_origin     ori: high-copy-number ColE1/pMB1/pBR322/pUC origin of replication
   4931..5070    -  misc_feature   bom: basis of mobility region from pBR322
   5172..5363    -  CDS            rop: Rop protein, which maintains plasmids at low copy number; rop
   5380..5760    +  CDS            YPB1_ECOLX: Protein predicted: Swiss-Prot protein existence level 4. From Escherichia coli.
   5832..6123    -  CDS            TcR (fragment): tetracycline efflux protein; tet; confers resistance to tetracycline
   6138..6159    -  protein_bind   CAP binding site: CAP binding activates transcription in the presence of cAMP. E. coli catabolite activator protein
   6172..1003    -  CDS            lacI (across the origin): lac repressor; lacI; The lac repressor binds to the lac operator to inhibit transcription in E. coli. This inhibition can be relieved by adding lactose or isopropyl-β-D-thiogalactopyranoside (IPTG).
>Addgene plasmid #204773 | SARS-CoV-2 Mpro protease (A193T mutant - clinical mutant); aliases: 3CLpro, 3C-like | addgene full sequence | sequence record 416329 | Addgene NGS Result
GCGTATTGGGCGCCAGGGTGGTTTTTCTTTTCACCAGTGAGACGGGCAACAGCTGATTGCCCTTCACCGC
CTGGCCCTGAGAGAGTTGCAGCAAGCGGTCCACGCTGGTTTGCCCCAGCAGGCGAAAATCCTGTTTGATG
GTGGTTAACGGCGGGATATAACATGAGCTGTCTTCGGTATCGTCGTATCCCACTACCGAGATATCCGCAC
CAACGCGCAGCCCGGACTCGGTAATGGCGCGCATTGCGCCCAGCGCCATCTGATCGTTGGCAACCAGCAT
CGCAGTGGGAACGATGCCCTCATTCAGCATTTGCATGGTTTGTTGAAAACCGGACATGGCACTCCAGTCG
CCTTCCCGTTCCGCTATCGGCTGAATTTGATTGCGAGTGAGATATTTATGCCAGCCAGCCAGACGCAGAC
GCGCCGAGACAGAACTTAATGGGCCCGCTAACAGCGCGATTTGCTGGTGACCCAATGCGACCAGATGCTC
CACGCCCAGTCGCGTACCGTCTTCATGGGAGAAAATAATACTGTTGATGGGTGTCTGGTCAGAGACATCA
AGAAATAACGCCGGAACATTAGTGCAGGCAGCTTCCACAGCAATGGCATCCTGGTCATCCAGCGGATAGT
TAATGATCAGCCCACTGACGCGTTGCGCGAGAAGATTGTGCACCGCCGCTTTACAGGCTTCGACGCCGCT
TCGTTCTACCATCGACACCACCACGCTGGCACCCAGTTGATCGGCGCGAGATTTAATCGCCGCGACAATT
TGCGACGGCGCGTGCAGGGCCAGACTGGAGGTGGCAACGCCAATCAGCAACGACTGTTTGCCCGCCAGTT
GTTGTGCCACGCGGTTGGGAATGTAATTCAGCTCCGCCATCGCCGCTTCCACTTTTTCCCGCGTTTTCGC
AGAAACGTGGCTGGCCTGGTTCACCACGCGGGAAACGGTCTGATAAGAGACACCGGCATACTCTGCGACA
TCGTATAACGTTACTGGTTTCACATTCACCACCCTGAATTGACTCTCTTCCGGGCGCTATCATGCCATAC
CGCGAAAGGTTTTGCGCCATTCGATGGTGTCCGGGATCTCGACGCTCTCCCTTATGCGACTCCTGCATTA
GGAAGCAGCCCAGTAGTAGGTTGAGGCCGTTGAGCACCGCCGCCGCAAGGAATGGTGCATGCAAGGAGAT
GGCGCCCAACAGTCCCCCGGCCACGGGGCCTGCCACCATACCCACGCCGAAACAAGCGCTCATGAGCCCG
AAGTGGCGAGCCCGATCTTCCCCATCGGTGATGTCGGCGATATAGGCGCCAGCAACCGCACCTGTGGCGC
CGGTGATGCCGGCCACGATGCGTCCGGCGTAGAGGATCGAGATCTCGATCCCGCGAAATTAATACGACTC
ACTATAGGGGAATTGTGAGCGGATAACAATTCCCCTCTAGAAATAATTTTGTTTAACTTTAAGAAGGAGA
TATACCATGAAACATCACCATCACCATCACCCCATGAGCGATTACGACATCCCCACTACTGAGAATCTTT
ATTTTCAGGGCGCCATGTCAGCCGTGCTGCAGAGTGGTTTTAGAAAAATGGCATTCCCATCTGGTAAAGT
TGAGGGTTGTATGGTACAAGTAACTTGTGGTACAACTACACTTAACGGTCTTTGGCTTGATGACGTAGTT
TACTGTCCAAGACATGTGATCTGCACCTCTGAAGACATGCTTAACCCTAATTATGAAGATTTACTCATTC
GTAAGTCTAATCATAATTTCTTGGTACAGGCTGGTAATGTTCAACTCAGGGTTATTGGACATTCTATGCA
AAATTGTGTACTTAAGCTTAAGGTTGATACAGCCAATCCTAAGACACCTAAGTATAAGTTTGTTCGCATT
CAACCAGGACAGACTTTTTCAGTGTTAGCTTGTTACAATGGTTCACCATCTGGTGTTTACCAATGTGCTA
TGAGGCCCAATTTCACTATTAAGGGTTCATTCCTTAATGGTTCATGTGGTAGTGTTGGTTTTAACATAGA
TTATGACTGTGTCTCTTTTTGTTACATGCACCATATGGAATTACCAACTGGAGTTCATGCTGGCACAGAC
TTAGAAGGTAACTTTTATGGACCTTTTGTTGACAGGCAAACAGCACAAACAGCTGGTACGGACACAACTA
TTACAGTTAATGTTTTAGCTTGGTTGTACGCTGCTGTTATAAATGGAGACAGGTGGTTTCTCAATCGATT
TACCACAACTCTTAATGACTTTAACCTTGTGGCTATGAAGTACAATTATGAACCTCTAACACAAGACCAT
GTTGACATACTAGGACCTCTTTCTGCTCAAACTGGAATTGCCGTTTTAGATATGTGTGCTTCATTAAAAG
AATTACTGCAAAATGGTATGAATGGACGTACCATATTGGGTAGTGCTTTATTAGAAGATGAATTTACACC
TTTTGATGTTGTTAGACAATGCTCAGGTGTTACTTTCCAATAACCGCGTCGGGTCACCACCACCACCACC
ACTGAGATCCGGCTGCTAACAAAGCCCGAAAGGAAGCTGAGTTGGCTGCTGCCACCGCTGAGCAATAACT
AGCATAACCCCTTGGGGCCTCTAAACGGGTCTTGAGGGGTTTTTTGCTGAAAGGAGGAACTATATCCGGA
TTGGCGAATGGG
[124 nt withheld, positions 2673-2796]
C
[91 nt withheld, positions 2798-2888]
A
[49 nt withheld, positions 2890-2938]
CCTTTGACGTTGGAGTCCACGTTCTTT
[37 nt withheld, positions 2966-3002]
ACCCTATCTCGGTCTATTCTTTTGATTTATAAGGGATTTTGCCGATTTCGGCCTATTGGTTAAAAAATGA
GCTGATTTAACAAAAATTTAACGCGAATTTTAACAAAATATTAACGCTTACAATTTAGGTGGCACTTTTC
GGGGAAATGTGCGCGGAACCCCTATTTGTTTATTTTTCTAAATACATTCAAATATGTATCCGCTCATGAA
TTAATTCTTAGAAAAACTCATCGAGCATCAAATGAAACTGCAATTTATTCATATCAGGATTATCAATACC
ATATTTTTGAAAAAGCCGTTTCTGTAATGAAGGAGAAAACTCACCGAGGCAGTTCCATAGGATGGCAAGA
TCCTGGTATCGGTCTGCGATTCCGACTCGTCCAACATCAATACAACCTATTAATTTCCCCTCGTCAAAAA
TAAGGTTATCAAGTGAGAAATCACCATGAGTGACGACTGAATCCGGTGAGAATGGCAAAAGTTTATGCAT
TTCTTTCCAGACTTGTTCAACAGGCCAGCCATTACGCTCGTCATCAAAATCACTCGCATCAACCAAACCG
TTATTCATTCGTGATTGCGCCTGAGCGAGACGAAATACGCGATCGCTGTTAAAAGGACAATTACAAACAG
GAATCGAATGCAACCGGCGCAGGAACACTGCCAGCGCATCAACAATATTTTCACCTGAATCAGGATATTC
TTCTAATACCTGGAATGCTGTTTTCCCGGGGATCGCAGTGGTGAGTAACCATGCATCATCAGGAGTACGG
ATAAAATGCTTGATGGTCGGAAGAGGCATAAATTCCGTCAGCCAGTTTAGTCTGACCATCTCATCTGTAA
CATCATTGGCAACGCTACCTTTGCCATGTTTCAGAAACAACTCTGGCGCATCGGGCTTCCCATACAATCG
ATAGATTGTCGCACCTGATTGCCCGACATTATCGCGAGCCCATTTATACCCATATAAATCAGCATCCATG
TTGGAATTTAATCGCGGCCTAGAGCAAGACGTTTCCCGTTGAATATGGCTCATAACACCCCTTGTATTAC
TGTTTATGTAAGCAGACAGTTTTATTGTTCATGACCAAAATCCCTTAACGTGAGTTTTCGTTCCACTGAG
CGTCAGACCCCGTAGAAAAGATCAAAGGATCTTCTTGAGATCCTTTTTTTCTGCGCGTAATCTGCTGCTT
GCAAACAAAAAAACCACCGCTACCAGCGGTGGTTTGTTTGCCGGATCAAGAGCTACCAACTCTTTTTCCG
AAGGTAACTGGCTTCAGCAGAGCGCAGATACCAAATACTGTCCTTCTAGTGTAGCCGTAGTTAGGCCACC
ACTTCAAGAACTCTGTAGCACCGCCTACATACCTCGCTCTGCTAATCCTGTTACCAGTGGCTGCTGCCAG
TGGCGATAAGTCGTGTCTTACCGGGTTGGACTCAAGACGATAGTTACCGGATAAGGCGCAGCGGTCGGGC
TGAACGGGGGGTTCGTGCACACAGCCCAGCTTGGAGCGAACGACCTACACCGAACTGAGATACCTACAGC
GTGAGCTATGAGAAAGCGCCACGCTTCCCGAAGGGAGAAAGGCGGACAGGTATCCGGTAAGCGGCAGGGT
CGGAACAGGAGAGCGCACGAGGGAGCTTCCAGGGGGAAACGCCTGGTATCTTTATAGTCCTGTCGGGTTT
CGCCACCTCTGACTTGAGCGTCGATTTTTGTGATGCTCGTCAGGGGGGCGGAGCCTATGGAAAAACGCCA
GCAACGCGGCCTTTTTACGGTTCCTGGCCTTTTGCTGGCCTTTTGCTCACATGTTCTTTCCTGCGTTATC
CCCTGATTCTGTGGATAACCGTATTACCGCCTTTGAGTGAGCTGATACCGCTCGCCGCAGCCGAACGACC
GAGCGCAGCGAGTCAGTGAGCGAGGAAGCGGAAGAGCGCCTGATGCGGTATTTTCTCCTTACGCATCTGT
GCGGTATTTCACACCGCAATGGTGCACTCTCAGTACAATCTGCTCTGATGCCGCATAGTTAAGCCAGTAT
ACACTCCGCTATCGCTACGTGACTGGGTCATGGCTGCGCCCCGACACCCGCCAACACCCGCTGACGCGCC
CTGACGGGCTTGTCTGCTCCCGGCATCCGCTTACAGACAAGCTGTGACCGTCTCCGGGAGCTGCATGTGT
CAGAGGTTTTCACCGTCATCACCGAAACGCGCGAGGCAGCTGCGGTAAAGCTCATCAGCGTGGTCGTGAA
GCGATTCACAGATGTCTGCCTGTTCATCCGCGTCCAGCTCGTTGAGTTTCTCCAGAAGCGTTAATGTCTG
GCTTCTGATAAAGCGGGCCATGTTAAGGGCGGTTTTTTCCTGTTTGGTCACTGATGCCTCCGTGTAAGGG
GGATTTCTGTTCATGGGGGTAATGATACCGATGAAACGAGAGAGGATGCTCACGATACGGGTTACTGATG
ATGAACATGCCCGGTTACTGGAACGTTGTGAGGGTAAACAACTGGCGGTATGGATGCGGCGGGACCAGAG
AAAAATCACTCAGGGTCAATGCCAGCGCTTCGTTAATACAGATGTAGGTGTTCCACAGGGTAGCCAGCAG
CATCCTGCGATGCAGATCCGGAACATAATGGTGCAGGGCGCTGACTTCCGCGTTTCCAGACTTTACGAAA
CACGGAAACCGAAGACCATTCATGTTGTTGCTCAGGTCGCAGACGTTTTGCAGCAGCAGTCGCTTCACGT
TCGCTCGCGTATCGGTGATTCATTCTGCTAACCAGTAAGGCAACCCCGCCAGCCTAGCCGGGTCCTCAAC
GACAGGAGCACGATCATGCGCACCCGTGGGGCCGCCATGCCGGCGATAATGGCCTGCTTCTCGCCGAAAC
GTTTGGTGGCGGGACCAGTGACGAAGGCTTGAGCGAGGGCGTGCAAGATTCCGAATACCGCAAGCGACAG
GCCGATCATCGTCGCGCTCCAGCGAAAGCGGTCCTCGCCGAAAATGACCCAGAGCGCTGCCGGCACCTGT
CCTACGAGTTGCATGATAAAGAAGACAGTCATAAGTGCGGCGACGATAGTCATGCCCCGCGCCCACCGGA
AGGAGCTGACTGGGTTGAAGGCTCTCAAGGGCATCGGTCGAGATCCCGGTGCCTAATGAGTGAGCTAACT
TACATTAATTGCGTTGCGCTCACTGCCCGCTTTCCAGTCGGGAAACCTGTCGTGCCAGCTGCATTAATGA
ATCGGCCAACGCGCGGGGAGAGGCGGTTT
